Addgene plasmid #220868: lentiGuideSLC35C1-neo
Purpose: encodes CRISPR sgRNA targeting human SLC3C1
Depositing lab: Jennifer Kohler. Depositing organization: University of Texas Southwestern Medical Center. Publication: Fucosylated glycoproteins and fucosylated glycolipids play opposing roles in cholera intoxication. Ghorashi AC, Boucher A, Archer-Hartmann SA, Murray NB, Konada RSR, Zhang X, Xing C, Azadi P, Yrlid U, Kohler JJ. bioRxiv [Preprint]. 2023 Aug 3:2023.08.02.551727. doi: 10.1101/2023.08.02.551727. PubMed 37577488.
Backbone
  Vector backbone: lentiGuide-neo
  Vector type: Lentiviral
  Selectable markers: Neomycin (select with G418)
Growth in bacteria
  Bacterial resistance: Ampicillin, 100 μg/mL
  Growth temperature: 37°C
  Growth strain: NEB Stable
  Copy number: Unknown
Gene/Insert
  Gene/Insert name: SLC35C1
  gRNA/shRNA sequence: ACCACGAAGGTGCTCCCGG
  Species: H. sapiens (human)
  Entrez Gene: SLC35C1 (a.k.a. CDG2C, FUCT1)
Terms and licenses: Academic/Nonprofit Terms; Industry Terms: Not Available to Industry
Depositor comments: Please visit https://doi.org/10.1101/2023.08.02.551727 for bioRxiv preprint.
How to cite: lentiGuideSLC35C1-neo was a gift from Jennifer Kohler (Addgene plasmid # 220868 ; http://n2t.net/addgene:220868 ; RRID:Addgene_220868)
