[The description below was written by a language model from this plasmid's Addgene catalogue record and pLannotate feature annotations shown in this document.]
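Description:
lentiGuideSLC35C1-neo is a third-generation-style, self-inactivating HIV-1 lentiviral transfer plasmid built on the lentiGuide-neo backbone. It delivers a single CRISPR guide RNA directed against human SLC35C1 (also known as FUCT1 or CDG2C). The purpose field spells the target "SLC3C1", but the plasmid name, insert name and gene entry all indicate SLC35C1. In bacteria the plasmid is maintained by a high-copy ColE1/pUC-type origin with ampicillin selection through β-lactamase. An f1 origin and remnants of a cloning-vector lac/lacZα region, flanked by T3 and T7 promoters, are also annotated in the backbone.

The viral genome is transcribed in packaging cells from an RSV promoter fused to a truncated 5' LTR. It carries the Ψ packaging signal with a gag fragment, the RRE for Rev-dependent nuclear export, a cPPT/CTS, a WPRE to boost expression, and a ΔU3 3' LTR that inactivates LTR promoter activity after integration. An SV40 poly(A) signal and SV40 origin follow the 3' LTR.

Two expression units lie between the LTRs. A human U6 RNA polymerase III promoter drives the SLC35C1-specific spacer joined to the Streptococcus pyogenes Cas9 guide scaffold. An EF-1α core promoter with its intron A drives the neomycin phosphotransferase gene, so transduced mammalian cells can be selected with G418. No Cas9 coding sequence is annotated, so the nuclease must be supplied separately, for example in a Cas9-expressing cell line. The associated publication title indicates the construct was used to study how fucosylated glycoproteins and glycolipids affect cholera intoxication.
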