Features (pLannotate 1.2.2; 29 found; start..end, strand, type, name):
      6..944     -  intron         EF-1α intron A: intron upstream of the start codon of human EF-1α
    945..1156    -  promoter       EF-1α core promoter: core promoter for human elongation factor EF-1α
   1182..1248    -  CDS            small t antigen (fragment): SV40 (simian virus 40) small t antigen
   1314..1431    -  misc_feature   cPPT/CTS: central polypurine tract and central termination sequence of HIV-1
   1487..1562    -  misc_RNA       gRNA scaffold: guide RNA scaffold for the Streptococcus pyogenes CRISPR/Cas9 system
   1591..1831    -  promoter       U6 promoter: RNA polymerase III promoter for human U6 snRNA
   1835..1861    -  CDS            Rev (fragment): human immunodeficiency virus 1 (HIV-1) Rev protein; rev; enhances nuclear export of unspliced and incompletely spliced viral mRNAs
   2238..2471    -  misc_feature   RRE: The Rev response element (RRE) of HIV-1 allows for Rev-dependent mRNA export from the nucleus to the cytoplasm.
   2617..2980    -  CDS            HIV-1 gag (fragment): gag protein from human immunodeficiency virus 1; gag
   2964..3089    -  misc_feature   HIV-1 Ψ: packaging signal of human immunodeficiency virus type 1
   3136..3316    -  LTR            5' LTR (truncated): truncated 5' long terminal repeat (LTR) from HIV-1
   3317..3543    -  promoter       RSV promoter: Rous sarcoma virus enhancer/promoter
   3571..3589    -  promoter       T3 promoter: promoter for bacteriophage T3 RNA polymerase
   3634..3650    -  protein_bind   lac operator: The lac repressor binds to the lac operator to inhibit transcription in E. coli. This inhibition can be relieved by adding lactose or isopropyl-β-D-thiogalactopyranoside (IPTG). lac repressor encoded by lacI
   3658..3688    -  promoter       lac promoter: promoter for the E. coli lac operon
   3703..3724    -  protein_bind   CAP binding site: CAP binding activates transcription in the presence of cAMP. E. coli catabolite activator protein
   3737..3829    -  CDS            lacI (fragment): lac repressor; lacI; The lac repressor binds to the lac operator to inhibit transcription in E. coli. This inhibition can be relieved by adding lactose or isopropyl-β-D-thiogalactopyranoside (IPTG).
   4012..4600    -  rep_origin     ori: high-copy-number ColE1/pMB1/pBR322/pUC origin of replication
   4771..5631    -  CDS            AmpR: β-lactamase; bla; confers resistance to ampicillin, carbenicillin, and related antibiotics
   5632..5736    -  promoter       AmpR promoter: bla
   5789..6217    -  rep_origin     f1 ori (sequence partly withheld): f1 bacteriophage origin of replication; arrow indicates direction of (+) strand synthesis
   6222..6377    -  CDS            lacZα (fragment): LacZα fragment of β-galactosidase; lacZ fragment
   6385..6403    +  promoter       T7 promoter: promoter for bacteriophage T7 RNA polymerase
   6424..6559    -  rep_origin     SV40 ori: SV40 origin of replication
   6599..6720    -  polyA_signal   SV40 poly(A) signal: SV40 polyadenylation signal
   6798..7031    -  LTR            3' LTR (ΔU3): self-inactivating 3' long terminal repeat (LTR) from HIV-1
   7033..7052    -  misc_feature   cPPT/CTS (fragment): central polypurine tract and central termination sequence of HIV-1
   7103..7691    -  misc_feature   WPRE: woodchuck hepatitis virus posttranscriptional regulatory element
   7710..8501    -  CDS            neo: KKA2_KLEPN - Also known as kan, nptII. Experimental evidence at protein level: Swiss-Prot protein existence level 1. Resistance to kanamycin, neomycin, paromomycin, ribostamycin, butirosin and gentamicin B. From Klebsiella pneumoniae.
>Addgene plasmid #220868 | lentiGuideSLC35C1-neo | addgene full sequence | sequence record 440867 | Addgene NGS Result
GACACCTGAAATGGAAGAAAAAAACTTTGAACCACTGTCTGAGGCTTGAGAATGAACCAAGATCCAAACT
CAAAAAGGGCAAATTCCAAGGAGAATTACATCAAGTGCCAAGCTGGCCTAACTTCAGTCTCCACCCACTC
AGTGTGGGGAAACTCCATCGCATAAAACCCCTCCCCCCAACCTAAAGACGACGTACTCCAAAAGCTCGAG
AACTAATCGAGGTGCCTGGACGGCGCCCGGTACTCCGTGGAGTCACATGAAGCGACGGCTGAGGACGGAA
AGGCCCTTTTCCTTTGTGTGGGTGACTCACCCGCCCGCTCTCCCGAGCGCCGCGTCCTCCATTTTGAGCT
CCCTGCAGCAGGGCCGGGAAGCGGCCATCTTTCCGCTCACGCAACTGGTGCCGACCGGGCCAGCCTTGCC
GCCCAGGGCGGGGCGATACACGGCGGCGCGAGGCCAGGCACCAGAGCAGGCCGGCCAGCTTGAGACTACC
CCCGTCCGATTCTCGGTGGCCGCGCTCGCAGGCCCCGCCTCGCCGAACATGTGCGCTGGGACGCACGGGC
CCCGTCGCCGCCCGCGGCCCCAAAAACCGAAATACCAGTGTGCAGATCTTGGCCCGCATTTACAAGACTA
TCTTGCCAGAAAAAAAGCGTCGCAGCAGGTCATCAAAAATTTTAAATGGCTAGAGACTTATCGAAAGCAG
CGAGACAGGCGCGAAGGTGCCACCAGATTCGCACGCGGCGGCCCCAGCGCCCAGGCCAGGCCTCAACTCA
AGCACGAGGCGAAGGGGCTCCTTAAGCGCAAGGCCTCGAACTCTCCCACCCACTTCCAACCCGAAGCTCG
GGATCAAGAATCACGTACTGCAGCCAGGTGGAAGTAATTCAAGGCACGCAAGGGCCATAACCCGTAAAGA
GGCCAGGCCCGCGGGAACCACACACGGCACTTACCTGTGTTCTGGCGGCAAACCCGTTGCGAAAAAGAAC
GTTCACGGCGACTACTGCACTTATATACGGTTCTCCCCCACCCTCGGGAAAAAGGCGGAGCCAGTACACG
ACATCACTTTCCCAGTTTACCCCGCGCCACCTTCTCTAGGCACCGGATCAATTGCCGACCCCTCCCCCCA
ACTTCTCGGGGACTGTGGGCGATGTGCGCTCTGCCCACTGACGGGCACCGGAGCCAATTCCCACTCCTTT
CAAGACCTAGAAGGTCCATTAGCTGCAAAGATTCCTCTCTGTTTAAAACTTTATCCATCTTTGCACCCGG
GCCCCCTCGAGCCGGCGCCAAAGTGGATCTCTGCTGTCCCTGTAATAAACCCGAAAATTTTGAATTTTTG
TAATTTGTTTTTGTAATTCTTTAGTTTGTATGTCTGTTGCTATTATGTCTACTATTCTTTCCCCTGCACT
GTACCCCCCAATCCCCCCTTTTCTTTTAAAATTGTGGATGAATACTGCCATTTGTCTCAAGATCTAGTTA
CGCCAAGCTTAAAAAAGCACCGACTCGGTGCCACTTTTTCAAGTTGATAACGGACTAGCCTTATTTTAAC
TTGCTATTTCTAGCTCTAAAACCCGGGAGCACCTTCGTGGTCGGTGTTTCGTCCTTTCCACAAGATATAT
AAAGCCAAGAAATCGAAATACTTTCAAGTTACGGTAAGCATATGATAGTCCATTTTAAAACATAATTTTA
AAACTGCAAACTACCCAAGAAATTATTACTTTCTACGTCACGTATTTTGTACTAATATCTTTGTGTTTAC
AGTCAAATTAATTCTAATTATCTCTCTAACAGCCTTGTATCGTATATGCAAATATGAAGGAATCATGGGA
AATAGGCCCTCTCTGGGTCCCCTCGGGGTTGGGAGGTGGGTCTGAAACGATAATGGTGAATATCCCTGCC
TAACTCTATTCACTATAGAAAGTACAGCAAAAACTATTCTTAAACCTACCAAGCCTCCTACTATCATTAT
GAATAATTTTATATACCACAGCCAATTTGTTATGTTAAACCAATTCCACAAACTTGCCCATTTATCTAAT
TCCAATAATTCTTGTTCATTCTTTTCTTGCTGGTTTTGCGATTCTTCAATTAAGGAGTGTATTAAGCTTG
TGTAATTGTTAATTTCTCTGTCCCACTCCATCCAGGTCGTGTGATTCCAAATCTGTTCCAGAGATTTATT
ACTCCAACTAGCATTCCAAGGCACAGCAGTGGTGCAAATGAGTTTTCCAGAGCAACCCCAAATCCCCAGG
AGCTGTTGATCCTTTAGGTATCTTTCCACAGCCAGGATTCTTGCCTGGAGCTGCTTGATGCCCCAGACTG
TGAGTTGCAACAGATGCTGTTGCGCCTCAATAGCCCTCAGCAAATTGTTCTGCTGCTGCACTATACCAGA
CAATAATTGTCTGGCCTGTACCGTCAGCGTCATTGACGCTGCGCCCATAGTGCTTCCTGCTGCTCCCAAG
AACCCAAGGAACAAAGCTCCTATTCCCACTGCTCTTTTTTCTCTCTGCACCACTCTTCTCTTTGCCTTGG
TGGGTGCTACTCCTAATGGTTCAATTTTTACTACTTTATATTTATATAATTCACTTCTCCAATTGTCCCT
CATATCTCCTCCTCCAGGTCTGAAGATCAGCGGCCGCTTGCTGTGCGGTGGTCTTACTTTTGTTTTGCTC
TTCCTCTATCTTGTCTAAAGCTTCCTTGGTGTCTTTTATCTCTATCCTTTGATGCACACAATAGAGGGTT
GCTACTGTATTATATAATGATCTAAGTTCTTCTGATCCTGTCTGAAGGGATGGTTGTAGCTGTCCCAGTA
TTTGTCTACAGCCTTCTGATGTTTCTAACAGGCCAGGATTAACTGCGAATCGTTCTAGCTCCCTGCTTGC
CCATACTATATGTTTTAATTTATATTTTTTCTTTCCCCCTGGCCTTAACCGAATTTTTTCCCATCGCGAT
CTAATTCTCCCCCGCTTAATACTGACGCTCTCGCACCCATCTCTCTCCTTCTAGCCTCCGCTAGTCAAAA
TTTTTGGCGTACTCACCAGTCGCCGCCCCTCGCCTCTTGCCGTGCGCGCTTCAGCAAGCCGAGTCCTGCG
TCGAGAGAGCTCCTCTGGTTTCCCTTTCGCTTTCAAGTCCCTGTTCGGGCGCCACTGCTAGAGATTTTCC
ACACTGACTAAAAGGGTCTGAGGGATCTCTAGTTACCAGAGTCACACAACAGACGGGCACACACTACTTG
AAGCACTCAAGGCAAGCTTTATTGAGGCTTAAGCAGTGGGTTCCCTAGTTAGCCAGAGAGCTCCCAGGCT
CAGATCTGGTCTAACCAGAGAGACCCGTTTATGTATCGAGCTAGGCACTTAAATACAATATCTCTGCAAT
GCGGCAATTCAGTGGTTCGTCCAATCCATGTCAGACCCGTCTGTTGCCTTCCTAATAAGGCACGATCGTA
CCACCTTACTTCCACCAATCGGCATGCACGGTGCTTTTTCTCTCCTTGTAAGGCATGTTGCTAACTCATC
GTTACCATGTTGCAAGACTACAAGAGTATTGCATAAGACTACATTAAGCTTGCAGCTCCAGCTTTTGTTC
CCTTTAGTGAGGGTTAATTGCGCGCTTGGCGTAATCATGGTCATAGCTGTTTCCTGTGTGAAATTGTTAT
CCGCTCACAATTCCACACAACATACGAGCCGGAAGCATAAAGTGTAAAGCCTGGGGTGCCTAATGAGTGA
GCTAACTCACATTAATTGCGTTGCGCTCACTGCCCGCTTTCCAGTCGGGAAACCTGTCGTGCCAGCTGCA
TTAATGAATCGGCCAACGCGCGGGGAGAGGCGGTTTGCGTATTGGGCGCTCTTCCGCTTCCTCGCTCACT
GACTCGCTGCGCTCGGTCGTTCGGCTGCGGCGAGCGGTATCAGCTCACTCAAAGGCGGTAATACGGTTAT
CCACAGAATCAGGGGATAACGCAGGAAAGAACATGTGAGCAAAAGGCCAGCAAAAGGCCAGGAACCGTAA
AAAGGCCGCGTTGCTGGCGTTTTTCCATAGGCTCCGCCCCCCTGACGAGCATCACAAAAATCGACGCTCA
AGTCAGAGGTGGCGAAACCCGACAGGACTATAAAGATACCAGGCGTTTCCCCCTGGAAGCTCCCTCGTGC
GCTCTCCTGTTCCGACCCTGCCGCTTACCGGATACCTGTCCGCCTTTCTCCCTTCGGGAAGCGTGGCGCT
TTCTCATAGCTCACGCTGTAGGTATCTCAGTTCGGTGTAGGTCGTTCGCTCCAAGCTGGGCTGTGTGCAC
GAACCCCCCGTTCAGCCCGACCGCTGCGCCTTATCCGGTAACTATCGTCTTGAGTCCAACCCGGTAAGAC
ACGACTTATCGCCACTGGCAGCAGCCACTGGTAACAGGATTAGCAGAGCGAGGTATGTAGGCGGTGCTAC
AGAGTTCTTGAAGTGGTGGCCTAACTACGGCTACACTAGAAGAACAGTATTTGGTATCTGCGCTCTGCTG
AAGCCAGTTACCTTCGGAAAAAGAGTTGGTAGCTCTTGATCCGGCAAACAAACCACCGCTGGTAGCGGTG
GTTTTTTTGTTTGCAAGCAGCAGATTACGCGCAGAAAAAAAGGATCTCAAGAAGATCCTTTGATCTTTTC
TACGGGGTCTGACGCTCAGTGGAACGAAAACTCACGTTAAGGGATTTTGGTCATGAGATTATCAAAAAGG
ATCTTCACCTAGATCCTTTTAAATTAAAAATGAAGTTTTAAATCAATCTAAAGTATATATGAGTAAACTT
GGTCTGACAGTTACCAATGCTTAATCAGTGAGGCACCTATCTCAGCGATCTGTCTATTTCGTTCATCCAT
AGTTGCCTGACTCCCCGTCGTGTAGATAACTACGATACGGGAGGGCTTACCATCTGGCCCCAGTGCTGCA
ATGATACCGCGAGACCCACGCTCACCGGCTCCAGATTTATCAGCAATAAACCAGCCAGCCGGAAGGGCCG
AGCGCAGAAGTGGTCCTGCAACTTTATCCGCCTCCATCCAGTCTATTAATTGTTGCCGGGAAGCTAGAGT
AAGTAGTTCGCCAGTTAATAGTTTGCGCAACGTTGTTGCCATTGCTACAGGCATCGTGGTGTCACGCTCG
TCGTTTGGTATGGCTTCATTCAGCTCCGGTTCCCAACGATCAAGGCGAGTTACATGATCCCCCATGTTGT
GCAAAAAAGCGGTTAGCTCCTTCGGTCCTCCGATCGTTGTCAGAAGTAAGTTGGCCGCAGTGTTATCACT
CATGGTTATGGCAGCACTGCATAATTCTCTTACTGTCATGCCATCCGTAAGATGCTTTTCTGTGACTGGT
GAGTACTCAACCAAGTCATTCTGAGAATAGTGTATGCGGCGACCGAGTTGCTCTTGCCCGGCGTCAATAC
GGGATAATACCGCGCCACATAGCAGAACTTTAAAAGTGCTCATCATTGGAAAACGTTCTTCGGGGCGAAA
ACTCTCAAGGATCTTACCGCTGTTGAGATCCAGTTCGATGTAACCCACTCGTGCACCCAACTGATCTTCA
GCATCTTTTACTTTCACCAGCGTTTCTGGGTGAGCAAAAACAGGAAGGCAAAATGCCGCAAAAAAGGGAA
TAAGGGCGACACGGAAATGTTGAATACTCATACTCTTCCTTTTTCAATATTATTGAAGCATTTATCAGGG
TTATTGTCTCATGAGCGGATACATATTTGAATGTATTTAGAAAAATAAACAAATAGGGGTTCCGCGCACA
TTTCCCCGAAAAGTGCCACCTAAATTGTAAGCGTTAATATTTTGTTAAAATTCGCGTTAAATTTTTGTTA
AATCAGCTCATTTTTTAACCAATAGGCCGAAATCGGCAAAATCCCTTATAAATCAAAAGAATAGACCGAG
ATAGGGT
[37 nt withheld, positions 5888-5924]
AAAGAACGTGGACTCCAACGTCAAAGG
[49 nt withheld, positions 5952-6000]
T
[91 nt withheld, positions 6002-6092]
G
[124 nt withheld, positions 6094-6217]
CCCATTCGCCATTCAGGCTGCGCAACTGTTGGGAAGGGCGATCGGTGCGGGCCTCTTCGCTATTACGCCA
GCTGGCGAAAGGGGGATGTGCTGCAAGGCGATTAAGTTGGGTAACGCCAGGGTTTTCCCAGTCACGACGT
TGTAAAACGACGGCCAGTGAGCGCGCGTAATACGACTCACTATAGGGCGAATTGGGTACGTCCCTAGGCC
TCCAAAAAAGCCTCCTCACTACTTCTGGAATAGCTCAGAGGCCGAGGCGGCCTCGGCCTCTGCATAAATA
AAAAAAATTAGTCAGCCATGGGGCGGAGAATGGGCGGAACTGGGCGGAGTTAGGGGCGGGATGGGCGGAG
TTAGGGGCGGGATAGCTAGAGCCAGACATGATAAGATACATTGATGAGTTTGGACAAACCACAACTAGAA
TGCAGTGAAAAAAATGCTTTATTTGTGAAATTTGTGATGCTATTGCTTTATTTGTAACCATTATAAGCTG
CAATAAACAAGTTCCTCTCACTCTCTGATATTCATTTCTTTGCAAGTTATAAATACTGAATAATAAGATG
ACATGAACTACTATACGTACTGCTAGAGATTTTCCACACTGACTAAAAGGGTCTGAGGGATCTCTAGTTA
CCAGAGTCACACAACAGACGGGCACACACTACTTGAAGCACTCAAGGCAAGCTTTATTGAGGCTTAAGCA
GTGGGTTCCCTAGTTAGCCAGAGAGCTCCCAGGCTCAGATCTGGTCTAACCAGAGAGACCCAGTACAAGC
AAAAAGCAGATCTTGTCTTCGTTGGGAGTGAATTAGCCCTTCCAGTCCCCCCTTTTCTTTTAAAAAGTGG
CTAAGATCTACAGCTGCCTTGTAAGTCATTGGTCTTAAAGTCGACGCGGGGAGGCGGCCCAAAGGGAGAT
CCGACTCGTCTGAGGGCGAAGGCGAAGACGCGGAAGAGGCCGCAGAGCCGGCAGCAGGCCGCGGGAAGGA
AGGTCCGCTGGATTGAGGGCCGAAGGGACGTAGCAGAAGGACGTCCCGCGCAGAATCCAGGTGGCAACAC
AGGCGAGCAGCCAAGGAAAGGACGATGATTTCCCCGACAACACCACGGAATTGTCAGTGCCCAACAGCCG
AGCCCCTGTCCAGCAGCGGGCAAGGCAGGCGGCGATGAGTTCCGCCGTGGCAATAGGGAGGGGGAAAGCG
AAAGTCCCGGAAAGGAGCTGACAGGTGGTGGCAATGCCCCAACCAGTGGGGGTTGCGTCAGCAAACACAG
TGCACACCACGCCACGTTGCCTGACAACGGGCCACAACTCCTCATAAAGAGACAGCAACCAGGATTTATA
CAAGGAGGAGAAAATGAAAGCCATACGGGAAGCAATAGCATGATACAAAGGCATTAAAGCAGCGTATCCA
CATAGCGTAAAAGGAGCAACATAGTTAAGAATACCAGTCAATCTTTCACAAATTTTGTAATCCAGAGGTT
GATTGTCGACTTAACGCGTTCAGAAGAACTCGTCAAGAAGGCGATAGAAGGCGATGCGCTGCGAATCGGG
AGCGGCGATACCGTAAAGCACGAGGAAGCGGTCAGCCCATTCGCCGCCAAGCTCTTCAGCAATATCACGG
GTAGCCAACGCTATGTCCTGATAGCGGTCCGCCACACCCAGCCGGCCACAGTCGATGAATCCAGAAAAGC
GGCCATTTTCCACCATGATATTCGGCAAGCAGGCATCGCCATGGGTCACGACGAGATCCTCGCCGTCGGG
CATGCGCGCCTTGAGCCTGGCGAACAGTTCGGCTGGCGCGAGCCCCTGATGCTCTTCGTCCAGATCATCC
TGATCGACAAGACCGGCTTCCATCCGAGTACGTGCTCGCTCGATGCGATGTTTCGCTTGGTGGTCGAATG
GGCAGGTAGCCGGATCAAGCGTATGCAGCCGCCGCATTGCATCAGCCATGATGGATACTTTCTCGGCAGG
AGCAAGGTGAGATGACAGGAGATCCTGCCCCGGCACTTCGCCCAATAGCAGCCAGTCCCTTCCCGCTTCA
GTGACAACGTCGAGCACAGCTGCGCAAGGAACGCCCGTCGTGGCCAGCCACGATAGCCGCGCTGCCTCGT
CCTGCAGTTCATTCAGGGCACCGGACAGGTCGGTCTTGACAAAAAGAACCGGGCGCCCCTGCGCTGACAG
CCGGAACACGGCGGCATCAGAGCAGCCGATTGTCTGTTGTGCCCAGTCATAGCCGAATAGCCTCTCCACC
CAAGCGGCCGGAGAACCTGCGTGCAATCCATCTTGTTCAATCATGGTGGCCGTACGTCAC
